>Addgene plasmid #73565 | G-GECO1.2-Orai1Y80E | depositor full sequence | sequence record 136822 | G-GECO1.2-Orai1Y80E sequence 6138 bps
TAATAGTAATCAATTACGGGGTCATTAGTTCATAGCCCATATATGGAGTTCCGCGTTACATAACTTACGG
TAAATGGCCCGCCTGGCTGACCGCCCAACGACCCCCGCCCATTGACGTCAATAATGACGTATGTTCCCAT
AGTAACGCCAATAGGGACTTTCCATTGACGTCAATGGGTGGAGTATTTACGGTAAACTGCCCACTTGGCA
GTACATCAAGTGTATCATATGCCAAGTACGCCCCCTATTGACGTCAATGACGGTAAATGGCCCGCCTGGC
ATTATGCCCAGTACATGACCTTATGGGACTTTCCTACTTGGCAGTACATCTACGTATTAGTCATCGCTAT
TACCATGGTGATGCGGTTTTGGCAGTACATCAATGGGCGTGGATAGCGGTTTGACTCACGGGGATTTCCA
AGTCTCCACCCCATTGACGTCAATGGGAGTTTGTTTTGGCACCAAAATCAACGGGACTTTCCAAAATGTC
GTAACAACTCCGCCCCATTGACGCAAATGGGCGGTAGGCGTGTACGGTGGGAGGTCTATATAAGCAGAGC
TGGTTTAGTGAACCGTCAGATCCGCTAGCGCTACCGGTCGCCACCATGGTCGACTCATCACGTCGTAAGT
GGAATAAGACAGGTCACGCAGTCAGAGCTATAGGTCGGCTGAGCTCACTCGAGAACGTCTATATCAAGGC
CGACGAGCAGAAGAACGGCATCAAGGCGTACTTCAAGATCCGCCACAACATCGAGGGCGGCGGCGTGCAG
CTCGCCTACCACTACCAGCAGAACACCCCCATCGGCGACGGCCCCGTGCTGCTGCCCGACAACCACTACC
TGAGCGTGCAGTCCATGCTTTCGAAAGACCCCAACGAGAAGCGCGATCACATGGTCCTGCTGGAGTTCGT
GACCGCCGCCGGGATCACTCTCGGCATGGACGAGCTGTACAAGGGCGGTACCGGAGGGAGCGAATCCATG
GTGAGCAAGGGCGAGGAGCTGTTCACCGGGGTGGTGCCCATCCAGGTCGAGCTGGACGGCGACGTAAACG
GCCACAAGTTCAGCGTGTCCGGCGAGGGTGAGGGCGATGCCACCTACGGCAAGCTGACCCTGAAGTTCAT
CTGCACCACCGGCAAGCTGCCCGTGCCCTGGCCCACCCTCGTGACCACCCTGACCTACGGCGTGCAGTGC
TTCAGCCGCTACCCCGACCACATGAAGCAGCACGACTTCTTCAAGTCCGCCATGCCCGAAGGCTACATCC
AGGAGCGCACCATCTTCTTCAAGGGCGACGGCAACTACAAGACCCGCGCCGAGGTGAAGTTCGAGGGCGA
CACCCTGGTGAACCGCATCGAGCTGAAGGGCATCGACTTCAAGGAGGACGGCAACATCCTGGGGCACAAG
CTGGAGTACAACACGCGTGACCAACTGACTGAAGAGCAGATCGCAGAATTTAAAGAGGCTTTCTCCCTAT
TTGACAAGGACGGGGATGGGACGATAACAACCAAGGAGCTGGGGACGGTGATGCGGTCTCTGGGGCAGAA
CCCCACAGAAGCAGAGCTGCAGGACATGATCAATGAAGTAGATGCCGACGGTGACGGCACAATCGACTTC
CCTGAGTTCCTGACAATGATGGCAAGAAAAATGAAAGACACAGACAGTGAAGAAGAAATTAGAGAAGCGT
TCCGTGTGTTTGATAAGGACGGCAATGGCTACATCGGCGCAGCAGAGCTTCGCCACGTGATGACAAACCT
TGGAGAGAAGTTAACAGATGAAGAGGTTGATGAAATGATCAGGGTAGCAGACATCGATGGGGATGGTCAG
GTAAACTACGAAGAGTTTGTACAAATGATGACAGCGAAGCAGATCTCGAGCTCAAGCTTCGAATTCCATC
CGGAGCCCGCCCCGCCCCCGAGCCGCAGCAGTCCCGAGCTTCCCCCAAGCGGCGGCAGCACCACCAGCGG
CAGCCGCCGGAGCCGCCGCCGCAGCGGGGACGGGGAGCCCCCGGGGGCCCCGCCACCGCCGCCGTCCGCC
GTCACCTACCCGGACTGGATCGGCCAGAGTTACTCCGAGGTGATGAGCCTCAACGAGCACTCCATGCAGG
CGCTGTCCTGGCGCAAGCTCGAGTTGAGCCGCGCCAAGCTTAAAGCCTCCAGCCGGACCTCGGCTCTGCT
CTCCGGCTTCGCCATGGTGGCAATGGTGGAGGTGCAGCTGGACGCTGACCACGACTACCCACCGGGGCTG
CTCATCGCCTTCAGTGCCTGCACCACAGTGCTGGTGGCTGTGCACCTGTTTGCGCTCATGATCAGCACCT
GCATCCTGCCCAACATCGAGGCGGTGAGCAACGTGCACAATCTCAACTCGGTCAAGGAGTCCCCCCATGA
GCGCATGCACCGCCACATCGAGCTGGCCTGGGCCTTCTCCACCGTCATCGGCACGCTGCTCTTCCTAGCT
GAGGTGGTGCTGCTCTGCTGGGTCAAGTTCTTGCCCCTCAAGAAGCAGCCAGGCCAGCCAAGGCCCACCA
GCAAGCCCCCCGCCAGTGGCGCAGCAGCCAACGTCAGCACCAGCGGCATCACCCCGGGCCAGGCAGCTGC
CATCGCCTCGACCACCATCATGGTGCCCTTCGGCCTGATCTTTATCGTCTTCGCCGTCCACTTCTACCGC
TCACTGGTTAGCCATAAGACCGACCGACAGTTCCAGGAGCTCAACGAGCTGGCGGAGTTTGCCCGCTTAC
AGGACCAGCTGGACCACAGAGGGGACCACCCCCTGACGCCCGGCAGCCACTATGCCTAGGGATCCACCGG
ATCTAGATAACTGATCATAATCAGCCATACCACATTTGTAGAGGTTTTACTTGCTTTAAAAAACCTCCCA
CACCTCCCCCTGAACCTGAAACATAAAATGAATGCAATTGTTGTTGTTAACTTGTTTATTGCAGCTTATA
ATGGTTACAAATAAAGCAATAGCATCACAAATTTCACAAATAAAGCATTTTTTTCACTGCATTCTAGTTG
TGGTTTGTCCAAACTCATCAATGTATCTTAACGCGTAAATTGTAAGCGTTAATATTTTGTTAAAATTCGC
GTTAAATTTTTGTTAAATCAGCTCATTTTTTAACCAATAGGCCGAAATCGGCAAAATCCCTTATAAATCA
AAAGAATAGACCGAGATAGGGT
[37 nt withheld, positions 3173-3209]
AAAGAACGTGGACTCCAACGTCAAAGG
[49 nt withheld, positions 3237-3285]
T
[91 nt withheld, positions 3287-3377]
G
[124 nt withheld, positions 3379-3502]
CAGGTGGCACTTTTCGGGGAAATGTGCGCGGAACCCCTATTTGTTTATTTTTCTAAATACATTCAAATAT
GTATCCGCTCATGAGACAATAACCCTGATAAATGCTTCAATAATATTGAAAAAGGAAGAGTCCTGAGGCG
GAAAGAACCAGCTGTGGAATGTGTGTCAGTTAGGGTGTGGAAAGTCCCCAGGCTCCCCAGCAGGCAGAAG
TATGCAAAGCATGCATCTCAATTAGTCAGCAACCAGGTGTGGAAAGTCCCCAGGCTCCCCAGCAGGCAGA
AGTATGCAAAGCATGCATCTCAATTAGTCAGCAACCATAGTCCCGCCCCTAACTCCGCCCATCCCGCCCC
TAACTCCGCCCAGTTCCGCCCATTCTCCGCCCCATGGCTGACTAATTTTTTTTATTTATGCAGAGGCCGA
GGCCGCCTCGGCCTCTGAGCTATTCCAGAAGTAGTGAGGAGGCTTTTTTGGAGGCCTAGGCTTTTGCAAA
GATCGATCAAGAGACAGGATGAGGATCGTTTCGCATGATTGAACAAGATGGATTGCACGCAGGTTCTCCG
GCCGCTTGGGTGGAGAGGCTATTCGGCTATGACTGGGCACAACAGACAATCGGCTGCTCTGATGCCGCCG
TGTTCCGGCTGTCAGCGCAGGGGCGCCCGGTTCTTTTTGTCAAGACCGACCTGTCCGGTGCCCTGAATGA
ACTGCAAGACGAGGCAGCGCGGCTATCGTGGCTGGCCACGACGGGCGTTCCTTGCGCAGCTGTGCTCGAC
GTTGTCACTGAAGCGGGAAGGGACTGGCTGCTATTGGGCGAAGTGCCGGGGCAGGATCTCCTGTCATCTC
ACCTTGCTCCTGCCGAGAAAGTATCCATCATGGCTGATGCAATGCGGCGGCTGCATACGCTTGATCCGGC
TACCTGCCCATTCGACCACCAAGCGAAACATCGCATCGAGCGAGCACGTACTCGGATGGAAGCCGGTCTT
GTCGATCAGGATGATCTGGACGAAGAGCATCAGGGGCTCGCGCCAGCCGAACTGTTCGCCAGGCTCAAGG
CGAGCATGCCCGACGGCGAGGATCTCGTCGTGACCCATGGCGATGCCTGCTTGCCGAATATCATGGTGGA
AAATGGCCGCTTTTCTGGATTCATCGACTGTGGCCGGCTGGGTGTGGCGGACCGCTATCAGGACATAGCG
TTGGCTACCCGTGATATTGCTGAAGAGCTTGGCGGCGAATGGGCTGACCGCTTCCTCGTGCTTTACGGTA
TCGCCGCTCCCGATTCGCAGCGCATCGCCTTCTATCGCCTTCTTGACGAGTTCTTCTGAGCGGGACTCTG
GGGTTCGAAATGACCGACCAAGCGACGCCCAACCTGCCATCACGAGATTTCGATTCCACCGCCGCCTTCT
ATGAAAGGTTGGGCTTCGGAATCGTTTTCCGGGACGCCGGCTGGATGATCCTCCAGCGCGGGGATCTCAT
GCTGGAGTTCTTCGCCCACCCTAGGGGGAGGCTAACTGAAACACGGAAGGAGACAATACCGGAAGGAACC
CGCGCTATGACGGCAATAAAAAGACAGAATAAAACGCACGGTGTTGGGTCGTTTGTTCATAAACGCGGGG
TTCGGTCCCAGGGCTGGCACTCTGTCGATACCCCACCGAGACCCCATTGGGGCCAATACGCCCGCGTTTC
TTCCTTTTCCCCACCCCACCCCCCAAGTTCGGGTGAAGGCCCAGGGCTCGCAGCCAACGTCGGGGCGGCA
GGCCCTGCCATAGCCTCAGGTTACTCATATATACTTTAGATTGATTTAAAACTTCATTTTTAATTTAAAA
GGATCTAGGTGAAGATCCTTTTTGATAATCTCATGACCAAAATCCCTTAACGTGAGTTTTCGTTCCACTG
AGCGTCAGACCCCGTAGAAAAGATCAAAGGATCTTCTTGAGATCCTTTTTTTCTGCGCGTAATCTGCTGC
TTGCAAACAAAAAAACCACCGCTACCAGCGGTGGTTTGTTTGCCGGATCAAGAGCTACCAACTCTTTTTC
CGAAGGTAACTGGCTTCAGCAGAGCGCAGATACCAAATACTGTCCTTCTAGTGTAGCCGTAGTTAGGCCA
CCACTTCAAGAACTCTGTAGCACCGCCTACATACCTCGCTCTGCTAATCCTGTTACCAGTGGCTGCTGCC
AGTGGCGATAAGTCGTGTCTTACCGGGTTGGACTCAAGACGATAGTTACCGGATAAGGCGCAGCGGTCGG
GCTGAACGGGGGGTTCGTGCACACAGCCCAGCTTGGAGCGAACGACCTACACCGAACTGAGATACCTACA
GCGTGAGCTATGAGAAAGCGCCACGCTTCCCGAAGGGAGAAAGGCGGACAGGTATCCGGTAAGCGGCAGG
GTCGGAACAGGAGAGCGCACGAGGGAGCTTCCAGGGGGAAACGCCTGGTATCTTTATAGTCCTGTCGGGT
TTCGCCACCTCTGACTTGAGCGTCGATTTTTGTGATGCTCGTCAGGGGGGCGGAGCCTATGGAAAAACGC
CAGCAACGCGGCCTTTTTACGGTTCCTGGCCTTTTGCTGGCCTTTTGCTCACATGTTCTTTCCTGCGTTA
TCCCCTGATTCTGTGGATAACCGTATTACCGCCATGCATTAGTTAT
Features (pLannotate 1.2.2; 15 found; start..end, strand, type, name):
     54..357     +  enhancer       CMV enhancer: human cytomegalovirus immediate early enhancer
    358..561     +  promoter       CMV promoter: human cytomegalovirus (CMV) immediate early promoter
    598..1859    +  CDS            GCaMP6f (fragment): improved fluorescent protein-based calcium sensor (Chen et al., 2013)
   1861..1886    +  misc_feature   MCS (fragment): multiple cloning site
   1887..2786    +  CDS            ORAI1: CRCM1_HUMAN - Also known as CRACM1, TMEM142A. Experimental evidence at protein level: Swiss-Prot protein existence level 1. Ca(2+) release-activated Ca(2+) (CRAC) channel subunit which mediates Ca(2+) influx following depletion of intracellular Ca(2+) stores and channel activation by the Ca(2+) sensor, STIM1 (PubMed:16582901, PubMed:16645049, PubMed:16733527, PubMed:16766533, PubMed:16807233, PubMed:19249086, PubMed:23307288, PubMed:24351972, PubMed:24591628, PubMed:28219928, PubMed:20354224, PubMed:26956484). CRAC channels are the main pathway for Ca(2+) influx in T-cells and promote the immu
   2812..2896    +  CDS            large T antigen (fragment): large T antigen from SV40 (simian virus 40)
   2919..3040    +  polyA_signal   SV40 poly(A) signal: SV40 polyadenylation signal
   3074..3502    -  rep_origin     f1 ori (sequence partly withheld): f1 bacteriophage origin of replication; arrow indicates direction of (+) strand synthesis
   3529..3633    +  promoter       AmpR promoter: bla
   3635..3992    +  promoter       SV40 promoter: SV40 enhancer and early promoter
   4027..4821    +  CDS            NeoR/KanR: aminoglycoside phosphotransferase from Tn5; aph(3')-II (or nptII); confers resistance to neomycin, kanamycin, and G418 (Geneticin®)
   4842..4994    +  CDS            ble (fragment): BLE_KLEPN - Experimental evidence at protein level: Swiss-Prot protein existence level 1. Binding protein with a strong affinity to the bleomycin family of antibiotics. Binds to CL990; an antimitotic-antibiotic compound. From Klebsiella pneumoniae.
   5053..5100    +  polyA_signal   HSV TK poly(A) signal: herpes simplex virus thymidine kinase polyadenylation signal (Cole and Stacy, 1985)
   5191..5207    -  polyA_signal   bGH poly(A) signal (fragment): bovine growth hormone polyadenylation signal
   5429..6017    +  rep_origin     ori: high-copy-number ColE1/pMB1/pBR322/pUC origin of replication
