[The description below was written by a language model from this plasmid's Addgene catalogue record and pLannotate feature annotations shown in this document.]
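Description:
G-GECO1.2-Orai1Y80E is a 6,138 bp mammalian expression plasmid built on the Clontech pEGFP-C2 backbone, in which the EGFP coding sequence has been replaced by the genetically encoded green calcium indicator G-GECO1.2. It is propagated in E. coli as a high-copy plasmid from a ColE1/pUC-type origin and also carries an f1 phage origin. A single NeoR/KanR (Tn5 aminoglycoside phosphotransferase) gene provides both selections. A bacterial promoter drives it for kanamycin resistance in bacteria, and the SV40 enhancer/early promoter, paired with an HSV TK polyadenylation signal, drives it for G418 selection in mammalian cells.

The payload is a roughly 2.2 kb fusion open reading frame cloned between AgeI and BamHI sites and expressed from the CMV immediate early enhancer/promoter, with an SV40 poly(A) signal downstream. G-GECO1.2 sits at the N terminus and is joined through a short stretch of residual multiple cloning site to human ORAI1, the pore-forming subunit of the store-operated CRAC calcium channel that is activated by STIM1. The automated annotation labels the sensor portion as a GCaMP6f fragment, which reflects sequence similarity between these related GFP–calmodulin-based indicators and not the actual identity of the part. The short large T antigen, ble and bGH poly(A) fragment calls are likewise probably partial matches to backbone sequence and not functional elements. Orai1 carries a tyrosine-to-glutamate substitution at residue 80, plus a silent polymorphism at threonine 266 noted by the depositor.

Tethering the indicator directly to the channel places the sensor next to the site of calcium entry, so green fluorescence reports influx associated with the tagged channel itself. According to the record, this construct serves as an optical reporter of calcium influx through the Y80E mutant, in work on optical recording of Orai1 gating behaviour.
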