Addgene plasmid #73565: G-GECO1.2-Orai1Y80E
Purpose: Green fluorescent reporter of mutant Orai1Y80E-associated calcium influx
Depositing lab: Michael Cahalan. Depositing organization: University of California, Irvine. Publication: Genetically targeted single-channel optical recording reveals multiple Orai1 gating states and oscillations in calcium influx. Dynes JL, Amcheslavsky A, Cahalan MD. Proc Natl Acad Sci U S A. 2016 Jan 12;113(2):440-5. doi: 10.1073/pnas.1523410113. Epub 2015 Dec 28. PubMed 26712003.
Backbone
  Vector backbone: pEGFP-C2
  Backbone manufacturer: Clontech
  Backbone size w/o insert (bp): 3954
  Total vector size (bp): 6138
  Modifications to backbone: The EGFP gene has been replaced with the genetically encoded calcium indicator G-GECO1.2
  Vector type: Mammalian Expression
  Selectable markers: Neomycin (select with G418)
Growth in bacteria
  Bacterial resistance: Kanamycin, 50 μg/mL
  Growth temperature: 37°C
  Growth strain: DH5alpha
  Copy number: High Copy
Gene/Insert
  Gene/Insert name: G-GECO1.2-Orai1Y80E
  Species: H. sapiens (human), Synthetic
  Insert size (bp): 2184
  Mutation: changed tyrosine 80 of Orai1 to glutamate
  GenBank ID: NM_032790.3 JN258415.1
  Entrez Gene: ORAI1 (a.k.a. CRACM1, IMD9, ORAT1, TAM2, TMEM142A)
  Promoter: CMV Immediate Early
  Tag / fusion protein: G-GECO1.2 (N terminal on insert)
  Cloning method: Restriction Enzyme; 5′ cloning site AgeI (not destroyed); 3′ cloning site BamHI (not destroyed)
  Sequencing primers: 5′ TGACGTCAATGGGAGTTTG; 3′ ACATTGATGAGTTTGGAC
Terms and licenses: Academic/Nonprofit Terms; Industry Terms: Not Available to Industry
Depositor comments: The fusion protein in this plasmid contains the genetically encoded calcium indicator G-GECO1.2 from the plasmid CMV-G-GECO1.2 (Addgene plasmid # 32446) provided by Robert Campbell. Note that the hOrai1 gene isolated in the Cahalan lab contains a silent mutation/polymorphism (T798C; aa T266).
How to cite: G-GECO1.2-Orai1Y80E was a gift from Michael Cahalan (Addgene plasmid # 73565 ; http://n2t.net/addgene:73565 ; RRID:Addgene_73565)
