>Addgene plasmid #73565 | G-GECO1.2-Orai1Y80E | depositor partial sequence | sequence record 136823 | G-GECO1.2-Orai1Y80E
ATGGTCGACTCATCACGTCGTAAGTGGAATAAGACAGGTCACGCAGTCAGAGCTATAGGTCGGCTGAGCT
CACTCGAGAACGTCTATATCAAGGCCGACGAGCAGAAGAACGGCATCAAGGCGTACTTCAAGATCCGCCA
CAACATCGAGGGCGGCGGCGTGCAGCTCGCCTACCACTACCAGCAGAACACCCCCATCGGCGACGGCCCC
GTGCTGCTGCCCGACAACCACTACCTGAGCGTGCAGTCCATGCTTTCGAAAGACCCCAACGAGAAGCGCG
ATCACATGGTCCTGCTGGAGTTCGTGACCGCCGCCGGGATCACTCTCGGCATGGACGAGCTGTACAAGGG
CGGTACCGGAGGGAGCGAATCCATGGTGAGCAAGGGCGAGGAGCTGTTCACCGGGGTGGTGCCCATCCAG
GTCGAGCTGGACGGCGACGTAAACGGCCACAAGTTCAGCGTGTCCGGCGAGGGTGAGGGCGATGCCACCT
ACGGCAAGCTGACCCTGAAGTTCATCTGCACCACCGGCAAGCTGCCCGTGCCCTGGCCCACCCTCGTGAC
CACCCTGACCTACGGCGTGCAGTGCTTCAGCCGCTACCCCGACCACATGAAGCAGCACGACTTCTTCAAG
TCCGCCATGCCCGAAGGCTACATCCAGGAGCGCACCATCTTCTTCAAGGGCGACGGCAACTACAAGACCC
GCGCCGAGGTGAAGTTCGAGGGCGACACCCTGGTGAACCGCATCGAGCTGAAGGGCATCGACTTCAAGGA
GGACGGCAACATCCTGGGGCACAAGCTGGAGTACAACACGCGTGACCAACTGACTGAAGAGCAGATCGCA
GAATTTAAAGAGGCTTTCTCCCTATTTGACAAGGACGGGGATGGGACGATAACAACCAAGGAGCTGGGGA
CGGTGATGCGGTCTCTGGGGCAGAACCCCACAGAAGCAGAGCTGCAGGACATGATCAATGAAGTAGATGC
CGACGGTGACGGCACAATCGACTTCCCTGAGTTCCTGACAATGATGGCAAGAAAAATGAAAGACACAGAC
AGTGAAGAAGAAATTAGAGAAGCGTTCCGTGTGTTTGATAAGGACGGCAATGGCTACATCGGCGCAGCAG
AGCTTCGCCACGTGATGACAAACCTTGGAGAGAAGTTAACAGATGAAGAGGTTGATGAAATGATCAGGGT
AGCAGACATCGATGGGGATGGTCAGGTAAACTACGAAGAGTTTGTACAAATGATGACAGCGAAGCAGATC
TCGAGCTCAAGCTTCGAATTCCATCCGGAGCCCGCCCCGCCCCCGAGCCGCAGCAGTCCCGAGCTTCCCC
CAAGCGGCGGCAGCACCACCAGCGGCAGCCGCCGGAGCCGCCGCCGCAGCGGGGACGGGGAGCCCCCGGG
GGCCCCGCCACCGCCGCCGTCCGCCGTCACCTACCCGGACTGGATCGGCCAGAGTTACTCCGAGGTGATG
AGCCTCAACGAGCACTCCATGCAGGCGCTGTCCTGGCGCAAGCTCGAGTTGAGCCGCGCCAAGCTTAAAG
CCTCCAGCCGGACCTCGGCTCTGCTCTCCGGCTTCGCCATGGTGGCAATGGTGGAGGTGCAGCTGGACGC
TGACCACGACTACCCACCGGGGCTGCTCATCGCCTTCAGTGCCTGCACCACAGTGCTGGTGGCTGTGCAC
CTGTTTGCGCTCATGATCAGCACCTGCATCCTGCCCAACATCGAGGCGGTGAGCAACGTGCACAATCTCA
ACTCGGTCAAGGAGTCCCCCCATGAGCGCATGCACCGCCACATCGAGCTGGCCTGGGCCTTCTCCACCGT
CATCGGCACGCTGCTCTTCCTAGCTGAGGTGGTGCTGCTCTGCTGGGTCAAGTTCTTGCCCCTCAAGAAG
CAGCCAGGCCAGCCAAGGCCCACCAGCAAGCCCCCCGCCAGTGGCGCAGCAGCCAACGTCAGCACCAGCG
GCATCACCCCGGGCCAGGCAGCTGCCATCGCCTCGACCACCATCATGGTGCCCTTCGGCCTGATCTTTAT
CGTCTTCGCCGTCCACTTCTACCGCTCACTGGTTAGCCATAAGACCGACCGACAGTTCCAGGAGCTCAAC
GAGCTGGCGGAGTTTGCCCGCTTACAGGACCAGCTGGACCACAGAGGGGACCACCCCCTGACGCCCGGCA
GCCACTATGCCTAG
