>Addgene plasmid #73565 | G-GECO1.2-Orai1Y80E | addgene partial sequence | sequence record 139889 | CMV-F 5'-CGCAAATGGGCGGTAGGCGTG-3'
TTTAGTGAACCGTCAGATCCGCTAGCGCTACCGGTCGCCACCATGGTCGACTCATCACGTCGTAAGTGGA
ATAAGACAGGTCACGCAGTCAGAGCTATAGGTCGGCTGAGCTCACTCGAGAACGTCTATATCAAGGCCGA
CGAGCAGAAGAACGGCATCAAGGCGTACTTCAAGATCCGCCACAACATCGAGGGCGGCGGCGTGCAGCTC
GCCTACCACTACCAGCAGAACACCCCCATCGGCGACGGCCCCGTGCTGCTGCCCGACAACCACTACCTGA
GCGTGCAGTCCATGCTTTCGAAAGACCCCAACGAGAAGCGCGATCACATGGTCCTGCTGGAGTTCGTGAC
CGCCGCCGGGATCACTCTCGGCATGGACGAGCTGTACAAGGGCGGTACCGGAGGGAGCGAATCCATGGTG
AGCAAGGGCGAGGAGCTGTTCACCGGGGTGGTGCCCATCCAGGTCGAGCTGGACGGCGACGTAAACGGCC
ACAAGTTCAGCGTGTCCGGCGAGGGTGAGGGCGATGCCACCTACGGCAAGCTGACCCTGAAGTTCATCTG
CACCACCGGCAAGCTGCCCGTGCCCTGGCCCACCCTCGTGACCACCCTGACCTACGGCGTGCAGTGCTTC
AGCCGCTACCCCGACCACATGAAGCAGCACGACTTCTTCAAGTCCGCCATGCCCGAAGGCTACATCCAGG
AGCGCACCATCTTCTTCAAGGGCGACGGCAACTACAAGACCCGCGCCGAGGTGAAGTTCGAGGGCGACAC
CCTGGTGAACCGCATCGAGCTGAAGGGCATCGACTTCAAGGAGGACGGCAACATCCTGGGGCACAAGCTG
GAGTACAACACGCGTGACCAACTGACTGAAGAGCAGATCGCAGAATTTAAAGAGGCTTTCTCCCTATTTG
ACAAGGACGGG
