>Addgene plasmid #73565 | G-GECO1.2-Orai1Y80E | addgene partial sequence | sequence record 139891 | SV40pA-R 5'-GAAATTTGTGATGCTATTGC-3'
AACAAGTTAACAACAACAATTGCATTCATTTTATGTTTCAGGTTCAGGGGGAGGTGTGGGAGGTTTTTTA
AAGCAAGTAAAACCTCTACAAATGTGGTATGGCTGATTATGATCAGTTATCTAGATCCGGTGGATCCCTA
GGCATAGTGGCTGCCGGGCGTCAGGGGGTGGTCCCCTCTGTGGTCCAGCTGGTCCTGTAAGCGGGCAAAC
TCCGCCAGCTCGTTGAGCTCCTGGAACTGTCGGTCGGTCTTATGGCTAACCAGTGAGCGGTAGAAGTGGA
CGGCGAAGACGATAAAGATCAGGCCGAAGGGCACCATGATGGTGGTCGAGGCGATGGCAGCTGCCTGGCC
CGGGGTGATGCCGCTGGTGCTGACGTTGGCTGCTGCGCCACTGGCGGGGGGCTTGCTGGTGGGCCTTGGC
TGGCCTGGCTGCTTCTTGAGGGGCAAGAACTTGACCCAGCAGAGCAGCACCACCTCAGCTAGGAAGAGCA
GCGTGCCGATGACGGTGGAGAAGGCCCAGGCCAGCTCGATGTGGCGGTGCATGCGCTCATGGGGGGACTC
CTTGACCGAGTTGAGATTGTGCACGTTGCTCACCGCCTCGATGTTGGGCAGGATGCAGGTGCTGATCATG
AGCGCAAACAGGTGCACAGCCACCAGCACTGTGGTGCAGGCACTGAAGGCGATGAGCAGCCCCGGTGGGT
AGTCGTGGTCAGCGTCCAGCTGCACCTCCACCATTGCCACCATGGCGAAGCCGGAGAGCAGAGCCGAGGT
CCGGCTGGAGGCTTTAAGCTTGGCGCGGCTCAACTC
